Addgene plasmid #92236: pJExpress414_GmPOPB-D661A
Purpose: Express D661A mutant of prolyl oligopeptidase from Galerina marginata
Depositing lab: James Naismith. Depositing organization: University of St. Andrews. Publication: Kinetic Landscape of a Peptide Bond-Forming Prolyl Oligopeptidase. Czekster CM, Naismith JH. Biochemistry. 2017 Apr 18;56(15):2086-2095. doi: 10.1021/acs.biochem.7b00012. Epub 2017 Apr 7. PubMed 28332820.
Backbone
  Vector backbone: pJ414
  Backbone manufacturer: DNA 2.0
  Backbone size w/o insert (bp): 4000
  Total vector size (bp): 6229
  Vector type: Bacterial Expression
Growth in bacteria
  Bacterial resistance: Ampicillin, 100 μg/mL
  Growth temperature: 37°C
  Growth strain: DH5alpha
  Copy number: High Copy
Gene/Insert
  Gene/Insert name: Prolyl oligopeptidase B from Galerina marginata-D661A mutant (alt name: GmPOPB-D661A)
  Species: Galerina marginata
  Insert size (bp): 2193
  Mutation: Aspartate 661 to Alanine
  GenBank ID: JN827314.2
  Promoter: T7 promoter
  Tag / fusion protein: 6x-Histag, TEV cleavage site (N terminal on insert)
  Cloning method: Unknown
  Sequencing primers: 5′ TAATACGACTCACTATAGG; 3′ AAACCCCTCAAGACC
Resource information
  A portion of this plasmid was derived from a plasmid made by: DNA 2.0
Terms and licenses: Academic/Nonprofit Terms; Industry Terms: Not Available to Industry
Depositor comments: This mutant will appear in a future publication from our research group - to be updated
How to cite: pJExpress414_GmPOPB-D661A was a gift from James Naismith (Addgene plasmid # 92236 ; http://n2t.net/addgene:92236 ; RRID:Addgene_92236)
