[The description below was written by a language model from this plasmid's Addgene catalogue record and pLannotate feature annotations shown in this document.]
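Description:
pJExpress414_GmPOPB-D661A is a 6,229 bp bacterial expression plasmid built on the commercial pJ414 (pJExpress414) backbone. It is used to produce a point mutant of prolyl oligopeptidase B (POPB) from the mushroom Galerina marginata in E. coli. The plasmid replicates from a high-copy ColE1/pUC-type origin and is selected with ampicillin through the β-lactamase (AmpR) gene and its promoter. Short annotated fragments of KanR, lacZα, 5S rRNA and the rrnB T1/T2 terminators appear to be backbone remnants or insulating elements rather than functional cassettes.

The roughly 2.2 kb POPB coding sequence sits downstream of a T7 promoter followed immediately by a lac operator, and is closed by a T7 terminator. The plasmid also carries lacI with its own promoter, so the encoded repressor keeps the T7/lac promoter off until IPTG or lactose is added. Transcription requires a host that supplies T7 RNA polymerase. According to the catalogue entry, the protein carries an N-terminal 6xHis tag followed by a TEV protease cleavage site, which allows affinity purification and later tag removal. These elements are not annotated separately in the feature table, but they would fit in the interval between the operator and the annotated POPB reading frame.

Wild-type POPB is a dual-function peptidase and macrocyclase in the biosynthesis of amanitin-family toxins. It cleaves after proline residues and then cyclises the resulting peptide. This construct replaces aspartate 661 with alanine. The record does not state the role of this residue, and the depositor notes that the mutant was to be described in a later publication. The plasmid comes from work on the kinetics of this peptide bond-forming enzyme, so its likely use is producing recombinant mutant protein for mechanistic or structural comparison with the wild type.
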