Features (pLannotate 1.2.2; 14 found; start..end, strand, type, name):
    229..247     +  promoter       T7 promoter: promoter for bacteriophage T7 RNA polymerase
    248..272     +  protein_bind   lac operator: The lac repressor binds to the lac operator to inhibit transcription in E. coli. This inhibition can be relieved by adding lactose or isopropyl-β-D-thiogalactopyranoside (IPTG). lac repressor encoded by lacI
    356..2545    +  CDS            POPB: POPB_GALM3 - Experimental evidence at protein level: Swiss-Prot protein existence level 1. Dual function macrocyclase-peptidase involved in the biosynthesis of the highly toxic amanitin toxin family of macrocycles (PubMed:22202811, PubMed:28866879, PubMed:29051530). Cleaves peptide bonds on the C-terminal side of prolyl residues (PubMed:29051530). The enzyme first removes 10 residues from the N-terminus of a 35-residue substrate (PubMed:29051530). Conformational trapping of the 25 amino- acid peptide forces the enzyme to release this intermediate rather than proceed to macrocyclization (PubMed
   2562..2609    +  terminator     T7 terminator: transcription terminator for bacteriophage T7 RNA polymerase
   2669..2709    -  terminator     rrnB T1 terminator (fragment): transcription terminator T1 from the E. coli rrnB gene
   2711..2826    -  ncRNA          5S rRNA: Accession: RF00001 - 5S ribosomal RNA
   2857..2881    +  CDS            KanR (fragment): aminoglycoside phosphotransferase; aph(3')-Ia; confers resistance to kanamycin
   2911..3007    +  promoter       AmpR promoter (fragment): bla
   3010..3870    +  CDS            AmpR: β-lactamase; bla; confers resistance to ampicillin, carbenicillin, and related antibiotics
   3879..3952    +  promoter       lacI promoter (fragment): lacI
   3953..5032    +  CDS            lacI: LACI_ECOLI - Experimental evidence at protein level: Swiss-Prot protein existence level 1. Repressor of the lactose operon. Binds allolactose as an inducer. From Escherichia coli (strain K12).
   5121..5709    +  rep_origin     ori: high-copy-number ColE1/pMB1/pBR322/pUC origin of replication
   5934..5951    +  terminator     rrnB T2 terminator (fragment): transcription terminator T2 from the E. coli rrnB gene
   5976..5995    -  CDS            lacZα (fragment): LacZα fragment of β-galactosidase; lacZ fragment
>Addgene plasmid #92236 | pJExpress414_GmPOPB-D661A | addgene full sequence | sequence record 192474 | Addgene NGS Result
CCTATAATTAAACTATTCATCTATTATTTATGATTTTTTGTATATACAATATTTCTAGTTTGTTAAAGAG
AATTAAGAAAATAAATCTCGAAAATAATAAAGGGAAAATCAGTTTTTGATATCAAAATTATACATGTCAA
CGATAATACAAAATATAATACAAACTATAAGATGTTATCAGTATTTATTATCATTTAGAATAAATTTTGT
GTCGCCCTTCCGCGAAATTAATACGACTCACTATAGGGGAATTGTGAGCGGATAACAATTCCCCTCTAGA
AATAATTTTGTTTAACTTTTAGGAGGTAAACATATGCACCATCATCATCATCACGAGAACTTATACTTTC
AAGGCATGAGCAGCGTTACCTGGGCACCGGGCAATTACCCGAGCACCCGCCGTTCCGATCATGTGGACAC
GTATCAAAGCGCGAGCAAGGGCGAAGTCCCGGTGCCGGATCCGTATCAGTGGCTGGAAGAGAGCACCGAC
GAAGTCGACAAGTGGACGACGGCACAAGCGGACCTGGCACAGTCTTATCTGGACCAAAACGCTGACATTC
AAAAACTGGCCGAGAAATTTCGTGCGAGCCGTAATTACGCCAAGTTCTCTGCACCGACTCTGTTGGACGA
CGGTCACTGGTATTGGTTCTATAACCGTGGCTTGCAGAGCCAAAGCGTCTTGTACAGATCTAAAGAACCA
GCCCTGCCGGACTTCTCTAAGGGCGACGATAACGTTGGTGACGTTTTCTTTGATCCGAATGTGCTGGCAG
CGGATGGTAGCGCGGGCATGGTCCTGTGCAAATTCTCGCCGGACGGTAAATTCTTTGCCTATGCAGTTAG
CCACCTGGGTGGCGATTACTCCACGATTTACGTGCGTTCCACGAGCAGCCCGCTGAGCCAGGCGAGCGTC
GCGCAAGGTGTGGACGGTCGTCTGAGCGACGAAGTCAAATGGTTCAAGTTTAGCACCATTATTTGGACTA
AAGATAGCAAGGGCTTCCTGTACCAGCGCTATCCGGCTCGCGAGCGTCACGAGGGTACCCGCAGCGACCG
TAATGCCATGATGTGTTACCACAAAGTCGGCACGACCCAAGAAGAAGATATTATTGTGTATCAGGATAAT
GAACATCCTGAGTGGATCTATGGTGCGGATACCTCCGAAGATGGCAAGTACCTGTACCTGTACCAGTTTA
AAGATACCAGCAAGAAAAACCTGTTGTGGGTCGCCGAGCTGGACGAAGATGGCGTTAAGAGCGGTATTCA
CTGGCGTAAAGTTGTTAACGAATACGCAGCAGACTACAATATCATTACGAACCACGGTAGCCTGGTCTAC
ATTAAGACGAACCTGAATGCACCGCAATATAAAGTTATTACCATCGACCTGTCCAAAGACGAGCCAGAGA
TCCGTGACTTCATCCCGGAAGAAAAAGATGCTAAACTGGCGCAAGTTAATTGTGCGAACGAAGAGTATTT
CGTCGCTATTTACAAGCGTAACGTTAAAGATGAAATCTACCTGTACTCGAAGGCTGGTGTTCAGCTGACC
CGTCTGGCGCCGGATTTCGTGGGTGCGGCAAGCATTGCGAATCGTCAAAAACAGACCCACTTTTTTCTGA
CCCTGAGCGGTTTTAACACCCCGGGTACGATCGCTCGTTATGATTTTACCGCGCCGGAAACCCAGCGCTT
TAGCATCCTGCGTACCACTAAAGTCAACGAACTGGATCCTGATGACTTCGAGAGCACGCAAGTGTGGTAC
GAGAGCAAGGACGGTACGAAAATCCCGATGTTCATCGTTCGTCACAAGTCCACCAAGTTTGACGGTACCG
CGGCTGCGATCCAATATGGTTACGGCGGCTTCGCCACCTCCGCGGATCCATTCTTCAGCCCGATCATTCT
GACGTTTCTGCAGACCTACGGTGCGATTTTTGCCGTACCGAGCATCCGTGGTGGCGGTGAGTTCGGTGAG
GAATGGCATAAGGGCGGCCGCCGCGAAACCAAAGTGAACACGTTTGACGATTTCATTGCGGCCGCCCAAT
TTCTGGTGAAGAACAAATATGCGGCTCCGGGTAAAGTTGCAATTAATGGTGCGAGCAACGGCGGCCTGCT
GGTGATGGGCTCTATCGTCCGTGCGCCTGAGGGTACGTTCGGTGCGGCAGTGCCAGAGGGCGGTGTGGCG
GATCTGCTTAAGTTCCACAAATTTACGGGTGGCCAGGCGTGGATCAGCGAGTATGGTAATCCGTCTATCC
CTGAAGAATTTGATTACATCTATCCGCTGAGCCCGGTTCACAATGTCCGCACCGACAAAGTTATGCCGGC
AACCCTGATTACCGTGAATATCGGTGCGGGCCGTGTGGTTCCGATGCACAGCTTCAAGTTCATCGCGACT
TTGCAGCATAACGTTCCGCAGAATCCGCATCCGCTGCTGATTAAGATTGATAAATCGTGGTTGGGTCACG
GCATGGGTAAGCCGACCGACAAAAATGTGAAAGACGCCGCCGACAAGTGGGGTTTCATCGCACGCGCCCT
GGGTCTGGAACTGAAAACGGTCGAGTGATGAAAGCTTCCCCCTAGCATAACCCCTTGGGGCCTCTAAACG
GGTCTTGAGGGGTTTTTTGCCCCTGAGACGCGTCAATCGAGTTCGTACCTAAGGGCGACACCCCATAATT
AGCCCGGGCGAAAGGCCCAGTCTTTCGACTGAGCCTTTCGTTTTATTTGATGCCTGGCAGTTCCCTACTC
TCGCATGGGGAGTCCCCACACTACCATCGGCGCTACGGCGTTTCACTTCTGAGTTCGGCATGGGGTCAGG
TGGGACCACCGCGCTACTGCCGCCAGGCAAACAAGGGGTGTTATGAGCCATATTCAGGTATAAATGGGCT
CGCGATAATGTTCAGAATTGGTTAATTGGTTGTAACACTGACCCCTATTTGTTTATTTTTCTAAATACAT
TCAAATATGTATCCGCTCATGAGACAATAACCCTGATAAATGCTTCAATAATATTGAAAAAGGAAGAATA
TGAGTATTCAACATTTCCGTGTCGCCCTTATTCCCTTTTTTGCGGCATTTTGCCTTCCTGTTTTTGCTCA
CCCAGAAACGCTGGTGAAAGTAAAAGATGCTGAAGATCAGTTGGGTGCACGAGTGGGTTACATCGAACTG
GATCTCAACAGCGGTAAGATCCTTGAGAGTTTTCGCCCCGAAGAACGTTTTCCAATGATGAGCACTTTTA
AAGTTCTGCTATGTGGCGCGGTATTATCCCGTATTGACGCCGGGCAAGAGCAACTCGGTCGCCGCATACA
CTATTCTCAGAATGACTTGGTTGAGTACTCACCAGTCACAGAAAAGCATCTTACGGATGGCATGACAGTA
AGAGAATTATGCAGTGCTGCCATAACCATGAGTGATAACACTGCGGCCAACTTACTTCTGACAACGATCG
GAGGACCGAAGGAGCTAACCGCTTTTTTGCACAACATGGGGGATCATGTAACTCGCCTTGATCGTTGGGA
ACCGGAGCTGAATGAAGCCATACCAAACGACGAGCGTGACACCACGATGCCTGTAGCGATGGCAACAACG
TTGCGCAAACTATTAACTGGCGAACTACTTACTCTAGCTTCCCGGCAACAATTAATAGACTGGATGGAGG
CGGATAAAGTTGCAGGACCACTTCTGCGCTCGGCCCTTCCGGCTGGCTGGTTTATTGCTGATAAATCCGG
AGCCGGTGAGCGTGGTTCTCGCGGTATCATCGCAGCGCTGGGGCCAGATGGTAAGCCCTCCCGTATCGTA
GTTATCTACACGACGGGGAGTCAGGCAACTATGGATGAACGAAATAGACAGATCGCTGAGATAGGTGCCT
CACTGATTAAGCATTGGTAAGCGGCGCGCCATCGAATGGCGCAAAACCTTTCGCGGTATGGCATGATAGC
GCCCGGAAGAGAGTCAATTCAGGGTGGTGAATATGAAACCAGTAACGTTATACGATGTCGCAGAGTATGC
CGGTGTCTCTTATCAGACCGTTTCCCGCGTGGTGAACCAGGCCAGCCACGTTTCTGCGAAAACGCGGGAA
AAAGTGGAAGCGGCGATGGCGGAGCTGAATTACATTCCCAACCGCGTGGCACAACAACTGGCGGGCAAAC
AGTCGTTGCTGATTGGCGTTGCCACCTCCAGTCTGGCCCTGCACGCGCCGTCGCAAATTGTCGCGGCGAT
TAAATCTCGCGCCGATCAACTGGGTGCCAGCGTGGTGGTGTCGATGGTAGAACGAAGCGGCGTCGAAGCC
TGTAAAGCGGCGGTGCACAATCTTCTCGCGCAACGCGTCAGTGGGCTGATCATTAACTATCCGCTGGATG
ACCAGGATGCCATTGCTGTGGAAGCTGCCTGCACTAATGTTCCGGCGTTATTTCTTGATGTCTCTGACCA
GACACCCATCAACAGTATTATTTTCTCCCATGAGGACGGTACGCGACTGGGCGTGGAGCATCTGGTCGCA
TTGGGTCACCAGCAAATCGCGCTGTTAGCGGGCCCATTAAGTTCTGTCTCGGCGCGTCTGCGTCTGGCTG
GCTGGCATAAATATCTCACTCGCAATCAAATTCAGCCGATAGCGGAACGGGAAGGCGACTGGAGTGCCAT
GTCCGGTTTTCAACAAACCATGCAAATGCTGAATGAGGGCATCGTTCCCACTGCGATGCTGGTTGCCAAC
GATCAGATGGCGCTGGGCGCAATGCGCGCCATTACCGAGTCCGGGCTGCGCGTTGGTGCGGATATCTCGG
TAGTGGGATACGACGATACCGAAGATAGCTCATGTTATATCCCGCCGTTAACCACCATCAAACAGGATTT
TCGCCTGCTGGGGCAAACCAGCGTGGACCGCTTGCTGCAACTCTCTCAGGGCCAGGCGGTGAAGGGCAAT
CAGCTGTTGCCAGTCTCACTGGTGAAAAGAAAAACCACCCTGGCGCCCAATACGCAAACCGCCTCTCCCC
GCGCGTTGGCCGATTCATTAATGCAGCTGGCACGACAGGTTTCCCGACTGGAAAGCGGGCAGTGACTCAT
GACCAAAATCCCTTAACGTGAGTTACGCGCGCGTCGTTCCACTGAGCGTCAGACCCCGTAGAAAAGATCA
AAGGATCTTCTTGAGATCCTTTTTTTCTGCGCGTAATCTGCTGCTTGCAAACAAAAAAACCACCGCTACC
AGCGGTGGTTTGTTTGCCGGATCAAGAGCTACCAACTCTTTTTCCGAAGGTAACTGGCTTCAGCAGAGCG
CAGATACCAAATACTGTTCTTCTAGTGTAGCCGTAGTTAGCCCACCACTTCAAGAACTCTGTAGCACCGC
CTACATACCTCGCTCTGCTAATCCTGTTACCAGTGGCTGCTGCCAGTGGCGATAAGTCGTGTCTTACCGG
GTTGGACTCAAGACGATAGTTACCGGATAAGGCGCAGCGGTCGGGCTGAACGGGGGGTTCGTGCACACAG
CCCAGCTTGGAGCGAACGACCTACACCGAACTGAGATACCTACAGCGTGAGCTATGAGAAAGCGCCACGC
TTCCCGAAGGGAGAAAGGCGGACAGGTATCCGGTAAGCGGCAGGGTCGGAACAGGAGAGCGCACGAGGGA
GCTTCCAGGGGGAAACGCCTGGTATCTTTATAGTCCTGTCGGGTTTCGCCACCTCTGACTTGAGCGTCGA
TTTTTGTGATGCTCGTCAGGGGGGCGGAGCCTATGGAAAAACGCCAGCAACGCGGCCTTTTTACGGTTCC
TGGCCTTTTGCTGGCCTTTTGCTCACATGTTCTTTCCTGCGTTATCCCCTGATTCTGTGGATAACCGTAT
TACCGCCTTTGAGTGAGCTGATACCGCTCGCCGCAGCCGAACGACCGAGCGCAGCGAGTCAGTGAGCGAG
GAAGCGGAAGGCGAGAGTAGGGAACTGCCAGGCATCAAACTAAGCAGAAGGCCCCTGACGGATGGCCTTT
TTGCGTTTCTACAAACTCTTTCTGTGTTGTAAAACGACGGCCAGTCTTAAGCTCGGGCCCCCTGGGCGGT
TCTGATAACGAGTAATCGTTAATCCGCAAATAACGTAAAAACCCGCTTCGGCGGGTTTTTTTATGGGGGG
AGTTTAGGGAAAGAGCATTTGTCAGAATATTTAAGGGCGCCTGTCACTTTGCTTGATATATGAGAATTAT
TTAACCTTATAAATGAGAAAAAAGCAACGCACTTTAAATAAGATACGTTGCTTTTTCGATTGATGAACA
